Addgene plasmid #101808: pCRRNA-G0-R11
Purpose: Repress mCherry and GFP independently, with different strengths
Depositing lab: David Bikard & Sven van Teeffelen. Depositing organization: Institut Pasteur. Publication: Tuning dCas9's ability to block transcription enables robust, noiseless knockdown of bacterial genes. Vigouroux A, Oldewurtel E, Cui L, Bikard D, van Teeffelen S. Mol Syst Biol. 2018 Mar 8;14(3):e7899. PubMed 29519933.
Backbone
  Vector backbone: pCRRNAcos
  Backbone size w/o insert (bp): 2870
  Vector type: CRISPR, Synthetic Biology
Growth in bacteria
  Bacterial resistance: Kanamycin, 50 μg/mL
  Growth temperature: 37°C
  Growth strain: DH5alpha
  Copy number: High Copy
Gene/Insert
  Gene/Insert name: crRNAs targeting GFP and mCherry
  gRNA/shRNA sequence: sfGFP crRNA: ATCGCACATCCTGGTCGCGACATTAAGA; mCherry crRNA: AGTTTGGCGGAGACCCACGCTTCATACGGA
  Species: Synthetic
  Promoter: Spy 1049
  Cloning method: Restriction Enzyme; 5′ cloning site Unknown (unknown if destroyed); 3′ cloning site Unknown (unknown if destroyed)
  Sequencing primers: 5′ TTACTTTGCAGGGCTTCCCAACC; 3′ TTTGATGCCTCTAGCACGCG
Terms and licenses: Academic/Nonprofit Terms; Industry Terms: Not Available to Industry
How to cite: pCRRNA-G0-R11 was a gift from David Bikard & Sven van Teeffelen (Addgene plasmid # 101808 ; http://n2t.net/addgene:101808 ; RRID:Addgene_101808)
