[The description below was written by a language model from this plasmid's Addgene catalogue record and pLannotate feature annotations shown in this document.]
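Description:
pCRRNA-G0-R11 is a small (about 2.9 kb) bacterial CRISPR plasmid built on the pCRRNAcos backbone and designed to direct dCas9-mediated repression of two fluorescent reporters, sfGFP and mCherry, independently and with different strengths. It is propagated in E. coli at high copy from a ColE1/pUC-type origin and selected with kanamycin through the neo (nptII) aminoglycoside phosphotransferase gene. That gene is preceded by a short remnant of the Tn5 transposase region and followed by the lambda t0 terminator. A fragment of the lambda cos site is also annotated; in intact form this element allows a plasmid to be packaged into lambda phage particles, although the record does not say whether this feature is used here.

The payload is a minimal Streptococcus pyogenes CRISPR array. A native crRNA leader, consistent with the catalogued "Spy 1049" promoter, drives transcription of three 36-bp direct repeats separated by two 30-bp spacer slots, which correspond to the two listed synthetic crRNAs, one against sfGFP and one against mCherry. A tracrRNA sequence is annotated downstream of the array, providing the partner RNA needed for crRNA processing and loading into Cas9. An rrnB T1 terminator in the opposite orientation lies upstream of the leader and insulates the cassette. No Cas9 or dCas9 gene is present on the plasmid, so it must be supplied by the host strain or by another construct.

The name suggests a specific spacer variant for each target, but the record does not define the G0 and R11 designations. The associated work concerns tuning dCas9's ability to block transcription to obtain robust, low-noise, graded knockdown of bacterial genes.
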