Features (pLannotate 1.2.2; 11 found; start..end, strand, type, name):
    166..285     +  CDS            tnpA (fragment): TN5P_ECOLX - Also known as tnp. Experimental evidence at protein level: Swiss-Prot protein existence level 1. Mediates transposition of transposon Tn5 by a 'cut and paste' mechanism. First, the monomeric transposase binds the 19 bp inverted DNA repeats flanking the transposon. Then, dimerization of the DNA- bound transposase creates a synaptic DNA complex. After nicking of the first DNA strand, excision of the transposon proceeds through a series of intermediates. The transposase then mediates the insertion of the transposon at a new site by strand transfer. The activity of the wild- type tran
    317..1108    +  CDS            neo: KKA2_KLEPN - Also known as kan, nptII. Experimental evidence at protein level: Swiss-Prot protein existence level 1. Resistance to kanamycin, neomycin, paromomycin, ribostamycin, butirosin and gentamicin B. From Klebsiella pneumoniae.
   1142..1236    +  terminator     lambda t0 terminator: transcription terminator from phage lambda
   1324..1912    +  rep_origin     ori: high-copy-number ColE1/pMB1/pBR322/pUC origin of replication
   2059..2282    +  misc_feature   cos (fragment): lambda cos site; allows packaging into phage lambda particles
   2297..2383    -  terminator     rrnB T1 terminator: Escherichia coli rrnB; transcription terminator T1 from the E. coli rrnB gene
   2413..2544    +  misc_feature   crRNA leader: crRNA leader sequence for the Streptococcus pyogenes CRISPR/Cas system
   2545..2580    +  repeat_region  DR: direct repeat for the Streptococcus pyogenes CRISPR/Cas system
   2611..2646    +  repeat_region  DR: direct repeat for the Streptococcus pyogenes CRISPR/Cas system
   2677..2712    +  repeat_region  DR: direct repeat for the Streptococcus pyogenes CRISPR/Cas system
   2833..2911    +  misc_RNA       tracrRNA: trans-activating CRISPR RNA for the Streptococcus pyogenes CRISPR/Cas9 system
>Addgene plasmid #101808 | pCRRNA-G0-R11 | addgene full sequence | sequence record 197172 | Addgene NGS Result
TGACTGCAAACCAAAAAAACAAGCGCTTTCAAAACGCTTGTTTTATCATTTTTAGGGAAATTAATCTCTT
AATCCTTTTATCATTCTACATTTAGGCGCTGCCATCTTAAGACGAAAGGGCCTCGTGATACGCCTATTTT
TATAGGTTAATGTCATGATAATAATGGTTTCTTAGACGTCGGAATTGCCAGCTGGGGCGCCCTCTGGTAA
GGTTGGGAAGCCCTGCAAAGTAAACTGGATGGCTTTCTTGCCGCCAAGGATCTGATGGCGCAGGGGATCA
AGATCTGATCAAGAGACAGGATGAGGATCGTTTCGCATGATTGAACAAGATGGATTGCACGCAGGTTCTC
CGGCCGCTTGGGTGGAGAGGCTATTCGGCTATGACTGGGCACAACAGACAATCGGCTGCTCTGATGCCGC
CGTGTTCCGGCTGTCAGCGCAGGGGCGCCCGGTTCTTTTTGTCAAGACCGACCTGTCCGGTGCCCTGAAT
GAACTGCAGGACGAGGCAGCGCGGCTATCGTGGCTGGCCACGACGGGCGTTCCTTGCGCAGCTGTGCTCG
ACGTTGTCACTGAAGCGGGAAGGGACTGGCTGCTATTGGGCGAAGTGCCGGGGCAGGATCTCCTGTCATC
TCACCTTGCTCCTGCCGAGAAAGTATCCATCATGGCTGATGCAATGCGGCGGCTGCATACGCTTGATCCG
GCTACCTGCCCATTCGACCACCAAGCGAAACATCGCATCGAGCGAGCACGTACTCGGATGGAAGCCGGTC
TTGTCGATCAGGATGATCTGGACGAAGAGCATCAGGGGCTCGCGCCAGCCGAACTGTTCGCCAGGCTCAA
GGCGCGCATGCCCGACGGCGAGGATCTCGTCGTGACCCATGGCGATGCCTGCTTGCCGAATATCATGGTG
GAAAATGGCCGCTTTTCTGGATTCATCGACTGTGGCCGGCTGGGTGTGGCGGACCGCTATCAGGACATAG
CGTTGGCTACCCGTGATATTGCTGAAGAGCTTGGCGGCGAATGGGCTGACCGCTTCCTCGTGCTTTACGG
TATCGCCGCTCCCGATTCGCAGCGCATCGCCTTCTATCGCCTTCTTGACGAGTTCTTCTGAGCGGGACTC
TGGGGTTCGAGAGCTCGCTTGGACTCCTGTTGATAGATCCAGTAATGACCTCAGAACTCCATCTGGATTT
GTTCAGAACGCTCGGTTGCCGCCGGGCGTTTTTTATTGGTGAGAATCCAAGCACTAGTCATGACCAAAAT
CCCTTAACGTGAGTTTTCGTTCCACTGAGCGTCAGACCCCGTAGAAAAGATCAAAGGATCTTCTTGAGAT
CCTTTTTTTCTGCGCGTAATCTGCTGCTTGCAAACAAAAAAACCACCGCTACCAGCGGTGGTTTGTTTGC
CGGATCAAGAGCTACCAACTCTTTTTCCGAAGGTAACTGGCTTCAGCAGAGCGCAGATACCAAATACTGT
CCTTCTAGTGTAGCCGTAGTTAGGCCACCACTTCAAGAACTCTGTAGCACCGCCTACATACCTCGCTCTG
CTAATCCTGTTACCAGTGGCTGCTGCCAGTGGCGATAAGTCGTGTCTTACCGGGTTGGACTCAAGACGAT
AGTTACCGGATAAGGCGCAGCGGTCGGGCTGAACGGGGGGTTCGTGCACACAGCCCAGCTTGGAGCGAAC
GACCTACACCGAACTGAGATACCTACAGCGTGAGCTATGAGAAAGCGCCACGCTTCCCGAAGGGAGAAAG
GCGGACAGGTATCCGGTAAGCGGCAGGGTCGGAACAGGAGAGCGCACGAGGGAGCTTCCAGGGGGAAACG
CCTGGTATCTTTATAGTCCTGTCGGGTTTCGCCACCTCTGACTTGAGCGTCGATTTTTGTGATGCTCGTC
AGGGGGGCGGAGCCTATGGAAAAACGCCAGCAACGCGGCCTTTTTACGGTTCCTGGCCTTTTGCTGGCCT
TTTGCTCACATGTTCTTTCCTGCGTTATCCCCTGATTCTGTGGATAACCGTATTACCGCCTTTGAGTGAG
CTGATACCGCTCGCCGCAGCCGAACGCCCCAAAAAGCCTCGCTTTCAGCACCTGTCGTTTCCTTTCTTTT
CAGAGGGTATTTTAAATAAAAACATTAAGTTATGACGAAGAAGAACGGAAACGCCTTAAACCGGAAAATT
TTCATAAATAGCGAAAACCCGCGAGGTCGCCGCCCCGTAACCTGTCGGATCACCGGAAAGGACCCGTAAA
GTGATAATGATTATCATCTACATATCACAACGTGCGTGGAGGGTCTAGGGCGGCGGATTTGTCCTACTCA
GGAGAGCGTTCACCGACAAACAACAGATAAAACGAAAGGCCCAGTCTTTCGACTGAGCCTTTCGTTTTAT
TTGATGCCTCTAGCACGCGTACCATGGGATCCTATTTCTTAATAACTAAAAATATGGTATAATACTCTTA
ATAAATGCAGTAATACAGGGGCTTTTCAAGACTGAAGTCTAGCTGAGACAAATAGTGCGATTACGAAATT
TTTTAGACAAAAATAGTCTACGAGGTTTTAGAGCTATGCTGTTTTGAATGGTCCCAAAACATCGCACATC
CTGGTCGCGACATTAAGAGTGTTTTAGAGCTATGCTGTTTTGAATGGTCCCAAAACAGTTTGGCGGAGAC
CCACGCTTCATACGGAGTTTTAGAGCTATGCTGTTTTGAATGGTCCCAAAACTTCAGCACACTGAGACTT
GTTGAGTTGAATTCATGAGTATTAAGTATTGTTTTATGGCTGATAAATTTCTTTGAATTTCTCCTTGATT
ATTTGTTATAAAAGTTATAAAATAATCTTGTTGGAACCATTCAAAACAGCATAGCAAGTTAAAATAAGGC
TAGTCCGTTATCAACTTGAAAAAGTGGCACCGAGTCGGTGCTTTTTTTGATACTTCTATTCTACTC
