LOCUS       Exported 2936 bp ds-DNA circular SYN 24-AUG-2017
DEFINITION  synthetic circular DNA
ACCESSION   .
VERSION     .
KEYWORDS    .
SOURCE      synthetic DNA construct
  ORGANISM  recombinant plasmid
REFERENCE   1 (bases 1 to 2936)
  AUTHORS   Bikard Lab
  TITLE     Direct Submission
  JOURNAL   Exported Aug 29, 2017 from SnapGene 4.0.3 http://www.snapgene.com
FEATURES             Location/Qualifiers
     source          1..2936
                     /organism="recombinant plasmid"
                     /mol_type="other DNA"
     primer_bind     1..18
                     /label=LC42
                     /note="ELZ2MutBB_R"
     primer_bind     73..92
                     /label=LC13
                     /note="pZS24-BB-R"
     primer_bind     complement(94..116)
                     /label=B377 pZ-F
                     /note="from pDB129 pZE21-CRISPR-bsaI"
     primer_bind     complement(103..125)
                     /label=B385
     CDS             209..1003
                     /codon_start=1
                     /label=kanR
                     /translation="MIEQDGLHAGSPAAWVERLFGYDWAQQTIGCSDAAVFRLSAQGRP
                     VLFVKTDLSGALNELQDEAARLSWLATTGVPCAAVLDVVTEAGRDWLLLGEVPGQDLLS
                     SHLAPAEKVSIMADAMRRLHTLDPATCPFDHQAKHRIERARTRMEAGLVDQDDLDEEHQ
                     GLAPAELFARLKARMPDGEDLVVTHGDACLPNIMVENGRFSGFIDCGRLGVADRYQDIA
                     LATRDIAEELGGEWADRFLVLYGIAAPDSQRIAFYRLLDEFF"
     misc_feature    1002..1031
                     /label=CBB CRISPR spapcer
                     /note="cut pELZ2mut1K backbone, cut pCRISPR, pZE21, pCRRNA
                     backbone "
     terminator      1034..1128
                     /label=lambda t0 terminator
                     /note="transcription terminator from phage lambda"
     rep_origin      1216..1804
                     /direction=RIGHT
                     /label=ori
                     /note="high-copy-number ColE1/pMB1/pBR322/pUC origin of
                     replication"
     primer_bind     complement(1285..1304)
                     /label=LC79
                     /note="ccdBspa_R"
     primer_bind     complement(1833..1850)
                     /label=LC99
                     /note="OriAspa_R"
     primer_bind     1904..1923
                     /label=B248
                     /note="VR"
     primer_bind     1911..1971
                     /label=LC75_CRRNAcos_R
     misc_feature    1951..2174
                     /label=Minimal lambda cos sequence
     primer_bind     1951..1971
                     /label=LC91
                     /note="Cas9cos_R"
     primer_bind     2074..2089
                     /label=B160
                     /note="rpsLsp-R"
     primer_bind     complement(2084..2099)
                     /label=LC118
                     /note="treF_F"
     misc_feature    2086..2097
                     /label=Lambda cos site
     primer_bind     complement(2153..2214)
                     /label=LC74_CRRNAcos_F
     primer_bind     complement(2153..2174)
                     /label=LC90
                     /note="Cas9cos_F"
     terminator      2189..2275
                     /gene="Escherichia coli rrnB"
                     /label=rrnB T1 terminator
                     /note="transcription terminator T1 from the E. coli rrnB
                     gene"
     primer_bind     2272..2291
                     /label=LC20
                     /note="Ku-Seq7-R"
     primer_bind     complement(2287..2305)
                     /label=LC41
                     /note="ELZ2mutBB_F"
     primer_bind     complement(2288..2304)
                     /label=LC11
                     /note="pZS24-BB-F"
     primer_bind     2289..2313
                     /label=LC102
                     /note="pITCRRNA_F"
     primer_bind     2299..2329
                     /label=B298 - BamHI-leader-F
                     /note="from pACYC184"
     CDS             2305..2334
                     /codon_start=2
                     /locus_tag="SPy_1049"
                     /old_locus_tag="SPy1049"
                     /product="hypothetical protein"
                     /label='SPy_1049
                     /note="Best Blastp hit = pir||T03910
                     UDP-glucuronosyltransferase homolog F39G3.1 -
                     Caenorhabditis elegans >gi|2291205|gb|AAB65327.1|
                     (AF016424) Similar to UDP-glucosyltransferase
                     [Caenorhabditis elegans]"
                     /note="hypothetical protein"
                     /db_xref="GI:13622196"
                     /protein_id="AAK33939.1"
                     /translation="IS**LKIWY"
     primer_bind     2358..2377
                     /label=D016
                     /note="pDB114 RSR F"
     primer_bind     complement(2414..2436)
                     /label=B220
                     /note="leader-sp1-R"
     primer_bind     2417..2467
                     /label=B690
                     /note="SpCRISPR-F"
     primer_bind     2426..2446
                     /label=B361
                     /note="(pTrc)-crispr-F"
     primer_bind     complement(2428..2538)
                     /label=D020
                     /note="Spa 2 R"
     primer_bind     2437..2532
                     /label=D003
                     /note="Spacer spa 1"
     misc_feature    2437..2468
                     /label=Repeat
                     /note="Repeat"
                     /note="Repeat"
     primer_bind     2437..2466
                     /label=D004
                     /note="Spacer spa 2"
     primer_bind     2437..2465
                     /label=D037
     primer_bind     2437..2461
                     /label=B259
                     /note="bgaA-sp1-F"
     primer_bind     2437..2459
                     /label=D035
                     /note="phiNM4 F"
     primer_bind     2437..2459
                     /label=B217
                     /note="srtA-sp1-F"
     primer_bind     2437..2459
                     /label=B219
                     /note="sp1-rep-F"
     primer_bind     2437..2459
                     /label=B684
                     /note="(protAsp)rep-F"
     primer_bind     2437..2459
                     /label=D025
                     /note="GyrA F pDB269"
     primer_bind     2437..2459
                     /label=D029
                     /note="hla 1 F pDB269"
     primer_bind     2437..2459
                     /label=D031
                     /note="hla 2 F pDB269"
     primer_bind     2437..2459
                     /label=B223
                     /note="Pyo-BsaIsp-F"
     primer_bind     2437..2458
                     /label=B321
                     /note="bsaI-sp-F"
     primer_bind     complement(2443..2475)
                     /label=B691
                     /note="SpCRISPR-R"
     primer_bind     complement(2444..2525)
                     /label=D038
                     /note="GG hla 2 R"
     primer_bind     complement(2448..2472)
                     /label=B260
                     /note="bgaA-sp1-R"
     primer_bind     complement(2449..2473)
                     /label=B224
                     /note="Pyo-BsaIsp-R"
     primer_bind     complement(2450..2473)
                     /label=D030
                     /note="hla 1 R pDB269"
     primer_bind     complement(2450..2473)
                     /label=D036
                     /note="phiNM4 R"
     primer_bind     complement(2450..2472)
                     /label=D032
                     /note="hla 2 R pDB269"
     primer_bind     complement(2450..2472)
                     /label=D026
                     /note="GyrA R pDB269"
     primer_bind     complement(2450..2472)
                     /label=B685
                     /note="(protAsp)rep-R"
     primer_bind     complement(2450..2472)
                     /label=B218
                     /note="srtA-sp1-R"
     primer_bind     2451..2531
                     /label=D037
     primer_bind     complement(2451..2472)
                     /label=D007
                     /note="spacer R"
     primer_bind     complement(2451..2472)
                     /label=B320
                     /note="bsaI-sp-R"
     primer_bind     complement(2456..2473)
                     /label=B657
                     /note="pUSA2_2sp"
     primer_bind     complement(2456..2472)
                     /label=LC26
                     /note="ELZ1n2-R2"
     primer_bind     complement(2456..2472)
                     /label=B641
                     /note="sek_dbsp-R"
     primer_bind     complement(2456..2472)
                     /label=B639
                     /note="mecA_dbsp3-R"
     primer_bind     2502..2525
                     /label=D035
                     /note="phiNM4 F"
     primer_bind     2502..2525
                     /label=B219
                     /note="sp1-rep-F"
     primer_bind     2502..2525
                     /label=B684
                     /note="(protAsp)rep-F"
     primer_bind     2502..2525
                     /label=D029
                     /note="hla 1 F pDB269"
     primer_bind     2503..2614
                     /label=D018
                     /note="Spa 1 F"
     primer_bind     2503..2614
                     /label=D019
                     /note="Spa 2 F"
     primer_bind     2503..2614
                     /label=D021
                     /note="arlR F"
     primer_bind     2503..2614
                     /label=D022
                     /note="arlS F"
     primer_bind     2503..2598
                     /label=D003
                     /note="Spacer spa 1"
     primer_bind     2503..2598
                     /label=D004
                     /note="Spacer spa 2"
     primer_bind     2503..2533
                     /label=B690
                     /note="SpCRISPR-F"
     primer_bind     2503..2527
                     /label=B259
                     /note="bgaA-sp1-F"
     primer_bind     2503..2525
                     /label=B217
                     /note="srtA-sp1-F"
     primer_bind     2503..2525
                     /label=D025
                     /note="GyrA F pDB269"
     primer_bind     2503..2525
                     /label=D031
                     /note="hla 2 F pDB269"
     primer_bind     2503..2525
                     /label=B223
                     /note="Pyo-BsaIsp-F"
     primer_bind     2503..2524
                     /label=B321
                     /note="bsaI-sp-F"
     primer_bind     2503..2516
                     /label=LC23
                     /note="ELZ1n2-F1"
     primer_bind     complement(2509..2538)
                     /label=B691
                     /note="SpCRISPR-R"
     primer_bind     complement(2510..2591)
                     /label=D038
                     /note="GG hla 2 R"
     primer_bind     complement(2514..2573)
                     /label=B260
                     /note="bgaA-sp1-R"
     primer_bind     complement(2515..2540)
                     /label=B224
                     /note="Pyo-BsaIsp-R"
     primer_bind     complement(2516..2541)
                     /label=D030
                     /note="hla 1 R pDB269"
     primer_bind     complement(2516..2539)
                     /label=D036
                     /note="phiNM4 R"
     primer_bind     complement(2516..2538)
                     /label=D032
                     /note="hla 2 R pDB269"
     primer_bind     complement(2516..2538)
                     /label=D026
                     /note="GyrA R pDB269"
     primer_bind     complement(2516..2538)
                     /label=B685
                     /note="(protAsp)rep-R"
     primer_bind     complement(2516..2538)
                     /label=B218
                     /note="srtA-sp1-R"
     primer_bind     2517..2597
                     /label=D037
     primer_bind     complement(2517..2538)
                     /label=D007
                     /note="spacer R"
     primer_bind     complement(2517..2538)
                     /label=B320
                     /note="bsaI-sp-R"
     primer_bind     complement(2522..2540)
                     /label=B657
                     /note="pUSA2_2sp"
     primer_bind     complement(2522..2538)
                     /label=LC26
                     /note="ELZ1n2-R2"
     primer_bind     complement(2522..2538)
                     /label=B641
                     /note="sek_dbsp-R"
     primer_bind     complement(2522..2538)
                     /label=B639
                     /note="mecA_dbsp3-R"
     primer_bind     2568..2591
                     /label=D031
                     /note="hla 2 F pDB269"
     primer_bind     2568..2591
                     /label=B223
                     /note="Pyo-BsaIsp-F"
     primer_bind     2569..2599
                     /label=B690
                     /note="SpCRISPR-F"
     primer_bind     2569..2593
                     /label=B259
                     /note="bgaA-sp1-F"
     primer_bind     2569..2591
                     /label=D035
                     /note="phiNM4 F"
     primer_bind     2569..2591
                     /label=B217
                     /note="srtA-sp1-F"
     primer_bind     2569..2591
                     /label=B219
                     /note="sp1-rep-F"
     primer_bind     2569..2591
                     /label=B684
                     /note="(protAsp)rep-F"
     primer_bind     2569..2591
                     /label=D025
                     /note="GyrA F pDB269"
     primer_bind     2569..2591
                     /label=D029
                     /note="hla 1 F pDB269"
     primer_bind     2569..2590
                     /label=B321
                     /note="bsaI-sp-F"
     misc_feature    2570..2604
                     /label=Repeat
                     /note="Repeat"
                     /note="Repeat"
     primer_bind     complement(2575..2625)
                     /label=B691
                     /note="SpCRISPR-R"
     primer_bind     complement(2576..2604)
                     /label=D038
                     /note="GG hla 2 R"
     primer_bind     2580..2620
                     /label=B374
                     /note="rep_mut-F"
     primer_bind     complement(2580..2604)
                     /label=B260
                     /note="bgaA-sp1-R"
     primer_bind     complement(2581..2604)
                     /label=B224
                     /note="Pyo-BsaIsp-R"
     primer_bind     complement(2582..2605)
                     /label=B218
                     /note="srtA-sp1-R"
     primer_bind     complement(2582..2604)
                     /label=D032
                     /note="hla 2 R pDB269"
     primer_bind     complement(2582..2604)
                     /label=D030
                     /note="hla 1 R pDB269"
     primer_bind     complement(2582..2604)
                     /label=D026
                     /note="GyrA R pDB269"
     primer_bind     complement(2582..2604)
                     /label=B685
                     /note="(protAsp)rep-R"
     primer_bind     complement(2582..2604)
                     /label=D036
                     /note="phiNM4 R"
     primer_bind     complement(2583..2605)
                     /label=B320
                     /note="bsaI-sp-R"
     primer_bind     complement(2583..2604)
                     /label=D007
                     /note="spacer R"
     primer_bind     complement(2588..2604)
                     /label=LC26
                     /note="ELZ1n2-R2"
     primer_bind     complement(2588..2604)
                     /label=B657
                     /note="pUSA2_2sp"
     primer_bind     complement(2588..2604)
                     /label=B641
                     /note="sek_dbsp-R"
     primer_bind     complement(2588..2604)
                     /label=B639
                     /note="mecA_dbsp3-R"
     primer_bind     2604..2626
                     /label=Tracr F
     primer_bind     2605..2667
                     /label=LC35_tracrRNA_R
     misc_feature    2605..2639
                     /label=pre-tracr sequence
     primer_bind     complement(2607..2639)
                     /label=B299 - EcoRI-rep-R
                     /note="from pACYC184"
     primer_bind     complement(2607..2630)
                     /label=B527
                     /note="SphI-CRISPR-R"
     primer_bind     complement(2607..2630)
                     /label=B333
                     /note="(cat)-CRISPR-R"
     primer_bind     complement(2607..2630)
                     /label=B328
                     /note="(pC194)-cas9-R"
     misc_feature    2640..2810
                     /label=tracrRNA
                     /note="tracrRNA"
                     /note="tracrRNA"
     primer_bind     2723..2744
                     /label=B260
                     /note="bgaA-sp1-R"
     primer_bind     2723..2743
                     /label=B224
                     /note="Pyo-BsaIsp-R"
     primer_bind     2723..2742
                     /label=D032
                     /note="hla 2 R pDB269"
     primer_bind     2723..2742
                     /label=D030
                     /note="hla 1 R pDB269"
     primer_bind     2723..2742
                     /label=D026
                     /note="GyrA R pDB269"
     primer_bind     2723..2742
                     /label=B685
                     /note="(protAsp)rep-R"
     primer_bind     2723..2742
                     /label=B218
                     /note="srtA-sp1-R"
     primer_bind     2723..2742
                     /label=D036
                     /note="phiNM4 R"
     primer_bind     2723..2741
                     /label=D007
                     /note="spacer R"
     primer_bind     2723..2741
                     /label=B320
                     /note="bsaI-sp-R"
     primer_bind     complement(2731..2747)
                     /label=B259
                     /note="bgaA-sp1-F"
     primer_bind     complement(2733..2747)
                     /label=D035
                     /note="phiNM4 F"
     primer_bind     complement(2733..2747)
                     /label=B217
                     /note="srtA-sp1-F"
     primer_bind     complement(2733..2747)
                     /label=B219
                     /note="sp1-rep-F"
     primer_bind     complement(2733..2747)
                     /label=B684
                     /note="(protAsp)rep-F"
     primer_bind     complement(2733..2747)
                     /label=D025
                     /note="GyrA F pDB269"
     primer_bind     complement(2733..2747)
                     /label=D029
                     /note="hla 1 F pDB269"
     primer_bind     complement(2733..2747)
                     /label=D031
                     /note="hla 2 F pDB269"
     primer_bind     complement(2733..2747)
                     /label=B223
                     /note="Pyo-BsaIsp-F"
     primer_bind     complement(2734..2747)
                     /label=B321
                     /note="bsaI-sp-F"
     misc_feature    2811..2840
                     /label=post-tracr sequence
     primer_bind     complement(2818..2842)
                     /label=dCas9-tracr R
     primer_bind     complement(2818..2840)
                     /label=Tracr R
     primer_bind     2912..2934
                     /label=B254
                     /note="tracrRNA-R"
     primer_bind     complement(2916..2935)
                     /label=LC103
                     /note="pITCRRNA_R"
     primer_bind     complement(2919..22)
                     /label=LC36_tracrRNA_F
     primer_bind     2919..22
                     /label=LC34_pCRISPR_BB_R
ORIGIN
        1 aagacgaaag ggcctcgtga tacgcctatt tttataggtt aatgtcatga taataatggt
       61 ttcttagacg tcggaattgc cagctggggc gccctctggt aaggttggga agccctgcaa
      121 agtaaactgg atggctttct tgccgccaag gatctgatgg cgcaggggat caagatctga
      181 tcaagagaca ggatgaggat cgtttcgcat gattgaacaa gatggattgc acgcaggttc
      241 tccggccgct tgggtggaga ggctattcgg ctatgactgg gcacaacaga caatcggctg
      301 ctctgatgcc gccgtgttcc ggctgtcagc gcaggggcgc ccggttcttt ttgtcaagac
      361 cgacctgtcc ggtgccctga atgaactgca ggacgaggca gcgcggctat cgtggctggc
      421 cacgacgggc gttccttgcg cagctgtgct cgacgttgtc actgaagcgg gaagggactg
      481 gctgctattg ggcgaagtgc cggggcagga tctcctgtca tctcaccttg ctcctgccga
      541 gaaagtatcc atcatggctg atgcaatgcg gcggctgcat acgcttgatc cggctacctg
      601 cccattcgac caccaagcga aacatcgcat cgagcgagca cgtactcgga tggaagccgg
      661 tcttgtcgat caggatgatc tggacgaaga gcatcagggg ctcgcgccag ccgaactgtt
      721 cgccaggctc aaggcgcgca tgcccgacgg cgaggatctc gtcgtgaccc atggcgatgc
      781 ctgcttgccg aatatcatgg tggaaaatgg ccgcttttct ggattcatcg actgtggccg
      841 gctgggtgtg gcggaccgct atcaggacat agcgttggct acccgtgata ttgctgaaga
      901 gcttggcggc gaatgggctg accgcttcct cgtgctttac ggtatcgccg ctcccgattc
      961 gcagcgcatc gccttctatc gccttcttga cgagttcttc tgagcgggac tctggggttc
     1021 gagagctcgc ttggactcct gttgatagat ccagtaatga cctcagaact ccatctggat
     1081 ttgttcagaa cgctcggttg ccgccgggcg ttttttattg gtgagaatcc aagcactagt
     1141 catgaccaaa atcccttaac gtgagttttc gttccactga gcgtcagacc ccgtagaaaa
     1201 gatcaaagga tcttcttgag atcctttttt tctgcgcgta atctgctgct tgcaaacaaa
     1261 aaaaccaccg ctaccagcgg tggtttgttt gccggatcaa gagctaccaa ctctttttcc
     1321 gaaggtaact ggcttcagca gagcgcagat accaaatact gtccttctag tgtagccgta
     1381 gttaggccac cacttcaaga actctgtagc accgcctaca tacctcgctc tgctaatcct
     1441 gttaccagtg gctgctgcca gtggcgataa gtcgtgtctt accgggttgg actcaagacg
     1501 atagttaccg gataaggcgc agcggtcggg ctgaacgggg ggttcgtgca cacagcccag
     1561 cttggagcga acgacctaca ccgaactgag atacctacag cgtgagcatt gagaaagcgc
     1621 cacgcttccc gaagggagaa aggcggacag gtatccggta agcggcaggg tcggaacagg
     1681 agagcgcacg agggagcttc cagggggaaa cgcctggtat ctttatagtc ctgtcgggtt
     1741 tcgccacctc tgacttgagc gtcgattttt gtgatgctcg tcaggggggc ggagcctatg
     1801 gaaaaacgcc agcaacgcgg cctttttacg gttcctggcc ttttgctggc cttttgctca
     1861 catgttcttt cctgcgttat cccctgattc tgtggataac cgtattaccg cctttgagtg
     1921 agctgatacc gctcgccgca gccgaacgcc ccaaaaagcc tcgctttcag cacctgtcgt
     1981 ttcctttctt ttcagagggt attttaaata aaaacattaa gttatgacga agaagaacgg
     2041 aaacgcctta aaccggaaaa ttttcataaa tagcgaaaac ccgcgaggtc gccgccccgt
     2101 aacctgtcgg atcaccggaa aggacccgta aagtgataat gattatcatc tacatatcac
     2161 aacgtgcgtg gagggtctag ggcggcggat ttgtcctact caggagagcg ttcaccgaca
     2221 aacaacagat aaaacgaaag gcccagtctt tcgactgagc ctttcgtttt atttgatgcc
     2281 tctagcacgc gtaccatggg atcctatttc ttaataacta aaaatatggt ataatactct
     2341 taataaatgc agtaatacag gggcttttca agactgaagt ctagctgaga caaatagtgc
     2401 gattacgaaa ttttttagac aaaaatagtc tacgaggttt tagagctatg ctgttttgaa
     2461 tggtcccaaa acatcgcaca tcctggtcgc gacattaaga gtgttttaga gctatgctgt
     2521 tttgaatggt cccaaaacag tttggcggag acccacgctt catacggagt tttagagcta
     2581 tgctgttttg aatggtccca aaacttcagc acactgagac ttgttgagtt gaattcatga
     2641 gtattaagta ttgttttatg gctgataaat ttctttgaat ttctccttga ttatttgtta
     2701 taaaagttat aaaataatct tgttggaacc attcaaaaca gcatagcaag ttaaaataag
     2761 gctagtccgt tatcaacttg aaaaagtggc accgagtcgg tgcttttttt gatacttcta
     2821 ttctactctg actgcaaacc aaaaaaacaa gcgctttcaa aacgcttgtt ttatcatttt
     2881 tagggaaatt aatctcttaa tccttttatc attctacatt taggcgctgc catctt
//
